>Addgene plasmid #67885 | pKDHM24 | depositor partial sequence | sequence record 117980 | pKDH Backbone
GCGCGCGGTACCCAGTACATTAAAAACGTCCGCAATGTGTTATTAAGTTGTCTAAGCGTCAATTTGTTTA
CACCACAATATATCCTGCCACCAGCCAGCCAACAGCTCCCCGACCGGCAGCTCGGCACAAAATCACCACT
CGATACAGGCAGCCCATCAGTCCACTAGACCAGTACCTTGGAGGCCTGTGCGCATCCCAGGGTGGGTCCC
GTATACCCCGGGGAATTCAAGCTTGGATCCCTCGAGGTTAACACGCGTGTCGACGAGCTCCTGCAGGATC
CTCTAGAGCTTTCGTTCGTATCATCGGTTTCGACAACGTTCGTCAAGTTCAATGCATCAGTTTCATTGCG
CACACACCAGAATCCTACTGAGTTCGAGTATTATGGCATTGGGAAAACTGTTTTTCTTGTACCATTTGTT
GTGCTTGTAATTTACTGTGTTTTTTATTCGGTTTTCGCTATCGAACTGTGAAATGGAAATGGATGGAGAA
GAGTTAATGAATGATATGGTCCTTTTGTTCATTCTCAAATTAATATTATTTGTTTTTTCTCTTATTTGTT
GTGTGTTGAATTTGAAATTATAAGAGATATGCAAACATTTTGTTTTGAGTAAAAATGTGTCAAATCGTGG
CCTCTAATGACCGAAGTTAATATGAGGAGTAAAACACTTGTAGTTGTACCATTATGCTTATTCACTAGGC
AACAAATATATTTTCAGACCTAGAAAAGCTGCAAATGTTACTGAATACAAGTATGTCCTCTTGTGTTTTA
GACATTTATGAACTTTCCTTTATGTAATTTTCCAGAATCCTTGTCAGATTCTAATCATTGCTTTATAATT
ATAGTTATACTCATGGATTTGTAGTTGAGTATGAAAATATTTTTTAATGCATTTTATGACTTGCCAATTG
ATTGACAACATGCATCAATCGATGATCATGAGCGGAGAATTAAGGGAGTCACGTTATGACCCCCGCCGAT
GACGCGGGACAAGCCGTTTTACGTTTGGAACTGACAGAACCGCAACGTTGAAGGAGCCACTGAGCCGCGG
GTTTCTGGAGTTTAATGAGCTAAGCACATACGTCAGAAACCATTATTGCGCGTTCAAAAGTCGCCTAAGG
TCACTATCAGCTAGCAAATATTTCTTGTCAAAAATGCTCCACTGACGTTCCATAAATTCCCCTCGGTATC
CAATTAGAGTCTCATATTCACTCTCAAATGGGAAAGAAGCCAGAGCTTACTGCTACTTCCGTGGAGAAGT
TCCTTATTGAGAAGTTCGATTCCGTGTCTGATCTTATGCAACTTTCTGAGGGTGAAGAGTCTAGGGCTTT
CTCTTTTGATGTTGGTGGAAGGGGTTATGTTCTTAGGGTGAACTCTTGCGCTGATGGATTCTACAAGGAT
CGTTACGTTTACAGGCATTTCGCTTCAGCTGCTTTGCCAATTCCAGAGGTGTTGGATATTGGAGAGTTCT
CTGAGTCTCTTACTTACTGCATTTCTAGGCGTGCTCAAGGTGTTACTCTTCAGGATCTTCCAGAAACTGA
GCTTCCAGCTGTTCTTCAACCAGTTGCTGAGGCTATGGATGCTATTGCTGCTGCTGATCTTTCTCAAACT
TCCGGATTTGGACCATTTGGTCCACAAGGTATCGGACAGTACACTACTTGGAGGGATTTCATTTGCGCTA
TTGCTGATCCACATGTTTACCACTGGCAGACTGTGATGGATGATACTGTTTCTGCTTCTGTTGCTCAGGC
TCTTGATGAACTTATGCTTTGGGCTGAGGATTGTCCAGAAGTTAGGCACCTTGTTCACGCTGATTTCGGA
TCTAACAACGTGCTCACTGATAACGGAAGGATCACTGCTGTTATTGATTGGTCCGAGGCTATGTTTGGAG
ATTCTCAGTACGAGGTGGCAAACATTTTTTTCTGGCGACCTTGGCTTGCTTGTATGGAACAGCAGACTAG
ATATTTCGAGAGAAGGCATCCAGAACTTGCTGGATCTCCAAGGCTTAGGGCTTACATGCTTAGGATTGGA
CTTGATCAGCTTTACCAGTCTCTCGTGGATGGAAATTTTGATGATGCTGCTTGGGCTCAGGGAAGATGTG
ATGCTATTGTGAGGTCTGGTGCTGGAACTGTTGGAAGGACTCAGATTGCTAGAAGATCAGCTGCTGTTTG
GACTGATGGATGCGTTGAAGTGCTTGCTGATTCTGGAAATAGAAGGCCATCTACTAGACCAAGGGCTAAG
AAGTGAATCGTTCAAACATTTGGCAATAAAGTTTCTTAAGATTGAATCCTGTTGCCGGTCTTGCGATGAT
TATCATATAATTTCTGTTGAATTACGTTAAGCATGTAATAATTAACATGTAATGCATGACGTTATTTATG
AGATGGGTTTTTATGATTAGAGTCCCGCAATTATACATTTAATACGCGATAGAAAACAAAATATAGCTCG
CAAACTAGGATAAATTATCGCTCGCGGTGTCATCTATGTTACTAGTAGATCTGGTGACCCCTATGTAAGG
GGCCGGCCATTTAAATTCGCGATTAATTAACCTGTGGTTGGCATGCACATACAAATGGACGAACGGATAA
ACCTTTTCACGCCCTTTTAAATATCCGATTATTCTAATAAACGCTCTTTTCTCTTAGGTTTACCCGCCAA
TATATCCTGTCAAACACTGATAGTTTAAACTGAAGGCGGGAAACGACAATCTGATATCGCGCGCGGTACC
TGAGCAAAAGGCCAGCAAAAGGCCAGGAACCGTAAAAAGGCCGCGTTGCTGGCGTTTTTCCATAGGCTCC
GCCCCCCTGACGAGCATCACAAAAATCGACGCTCAAGTCAGAGGTGGCGAAACCCGACAGGACTATAAAG
ATACCAGGCGTTTCCCCCTGGAAGCTCCCTCGTGCGCTCTCCTGTTCCGACCCTGCCGCTTACCGGATAC
CTGTCCGCCTTTCTCCCTTCGGGAAGCGTGGCGCTTTCTCATAGCTCACGCTGTAGGTATCTCAGTTCGG
TGTAGGTCGTTCGCTCCAAGCTGGGCTGTGTGCACGAACCCCCCGTTCAGCCCGACCGCTGCGCCTTATC
CGGTAACTATCGTCTTGAGTCCAACCCGGTAAGACACGACTTATCGCCACTGGCAGCAGCCACTGGTAAC
AGGATTAGCAGAGCGAGGTATGTAGGCGGTGCTACAGAGTTCTTGAAGTGGTGGCCTAACTACGGCTACA
CTAGAAGAACAGTATTTGGTATCTGCGCTCTGCTGAAGCCAGTTACCTTCGGAAAAAGAGTTGGTAGCTC
TTGATCCGGCAAACAAACCACCGCTGGTAGCGGTGGTTTTTTTGTTTGCAAGCAGCAGATTACGCGCAGA
AAAAAAGGATCTCAAGAAGATCCTTTGATCTTTTCTACGGGGTCTGACGCTCAGTGGAACGAAAACTCAC
GTTAAGGGATTTTGGTCATGAGATTATCAAAAAGGATCTTCACCTAGATCCTTTTAAATTAAAAATGAAG
TTTTAAATCAATCTAAAGTATATATGAGTAAACTTGGTCTGACAGTTACCAATGCTTAATCAGTGAGGCA
CCTATCTCAGCGATCTGTCTATTTCGTTCATCCATAGTTGCCTGACTCCCCGTCGTGTAGATAACTACGA
TACGGGAGGGCTTACCATCTGGCCCCAGTGCTGCAATGATACCGCGAGAACCACGCTCACCGGCTCCAGA
TTTATCAGCAATAAACCAGCCAGCCGGAAGGGCCGAGCGCAGAAGTGGTCCTGCAACTTTATCCGCCTCC
ATCCAGTCTATTAATTGTTGCCGGGAAGCTAGAGTAAGTAGTTCGCCAGTTAATAGTTTGCGCAACGTTG
TTGCCATTGCTACAGGCATCGTGGTGTCACGCTCGTCGTTTGGTATGGCTTCATTCAGCTCCGGTTCCCA
ACGATCAAGGCGAGTTACATGATCCCCCATGTTGTGCAAAAAAGCGGTTAGCTCCTTCGGTCCTCCGATC
GTTGTCAGAAGTAAGTTGGCCGCAGTGTTATCACTCATGGTTATGGCAGCACTGCATAATTCTCTTACTG
TCATGCCATCCGTAAGATGCTTTTCTGTGACTGGTGAGTACTCAACCAAGTCATTCTGAGAATAGTGTAT
GCGGCGACCGAGTTGCTCTTGCCCGGCGTCAATACGGGATAATACCGCGCCACATAGCAGAACTTTAAAA
GTGCTCATCATTGGAAAACGTTCTTCGGGGCGAAAACTCTCAAGGATCTTACCGCTGTTGAGATCCAGTT
CGATGTAACCCACTCGTGCACCCAACTGATCTTCAGCATCTTTTACTTTCACCAGCGTTTCTGGGTGAGC
AAAAACAGGAAGGCAAAATGCCGCAAAAAAGGGAATAAGGGCGACACGGAAATGTTGAATACTCATACTC
TTCCTTTTTCAATATTATTGAAGCATTTATCAGGGTTATTGTCTCATGAGCGGATACATATTTGAATGTA
TTTAGAAAAATAAACAAATAGGGGTTCCGCGCACATTTCCCCGAAAAGTGCCACGGGCCCCGCTCACCGG
GCTGGTTGCCCTCGCCGCTGGGCTGGCGGCCGTCTATGGCCCTGCAAACGCGCCAGAAACGCCGTCGAAG
CCGTGTGCGAGACACCGCGGCCGCCGGCGTTGTGGATACCTCGCGGAAAACTTGGCCCTCACTGACAGAT
GAGGGGCGGACGTTGACACTTGAGGGGCCGACTCACCCGGCGCGGCGTTGACAGATGAGGGGCAGGCTCG
ATTTCGGCCGGCGACGTGGAGCTGGCCAGCCTCGCAAATCGGCGAAAACGCCTGATTTTACGCGAGTTTC
CCACAGATGATGTGGACAAGCCTGGGGATAAGTGCCCTGCGGTATTGACACTTGAGGGGCGCGACTACTG
ACAGATGAGGGGCGCGATCCTTGACACTTGAGGGGCAGAGTGCTGACAGATGAGGGGCGCACCTATTGAC
ATTTGAGGGGCTGTCCACAGGCAGAAAATCCAGCATTTGCAAGGGTTTCCGCCCGTTTTTCGGCCACCGC
TAACCTGTCTTTTAACCTGCTTTTAAACCAATATTTATAAACCTTGTTTTTAACCAGGGCTGCGCCCTGT
GCGCGTGACCGCGCACGCCGAAGGGGGGTGCCCCCCCTTCTCGAACCCTCCCGGCCCGCTGTCGACTACC
TAGATGTGGCGCAACGATGCCGGCGACAAGCAGGAGCGCACCGACTTCTTCCGCATCAAGTGTTTTGGCT
CTCAGGCCGAGGCCCACGGCAAGTATTTGGGCAAGGGGTCGCTGGTATTCGTGCAGGGCAAGATTCGGAA
TACCAAGTACGAGAAGGACGGCCAGACGGTCTACGGGACCGACTTCATTGCCGATAAGGTGGATTATCTG
GACACCAAGGCACCAGGCGGGTCAAATCAGGAATAAGGGCACATTGCCCCGGCGTGAGTCGGGGCAATCC
CGCAAGGAGGGTGAATGAATCGCACCTTCGATCGCAAGGCGTATCGCCAGGAACTGATCGACGCCGGCTT
CTCGGCCGAAGATGCCGAAACGATCGCCTCGCGCACCGTCATGCGTGCCCCGCGCGAAACCTTCCAGTCG
GTCGGCTCGATGGTCCAGCAGGCCACCGCCAAGATCGAACGCGATTCGGTCCAGCTGGCCCCGCCGGCCC
TTCCGGCCCCGTCGGCCGCCGTCGAACGCTCGCGCCGGCTGGAACAGGAAGCCGCCGGCCTGGCCAAGTC
GATGACCATCGACACCCGCGGCACCATGACCACCAAGAAGCGCAAGACCGCCGGCGAGGATCTGGCCAAG
CAGGTCAGCGAAGCCAAGCAGGCCGCCCTGCTGAAGCATACCAAGCAGCAGATCAAGGAAATGCAGCTGT
CGCTGTTCGACATCGCCCCGTGGCCGGATACCATGCGGGCCATGCCGAATGATACCGCCCGCTCGGCCCT
GTTCACCACCCGCAATAAGAAGATCCCGCGCGAAGCCCTCCAGAATAAGGTCATCTTCCACGTCAACAAG
GATGTCAAGATCACCTATACCGGCGTCGAACTGCGGGCCGATGATGATGAACTGGTCTGGCAGCAGGTCC
TGGAATATGCCAAGCGCACCCCGATCGGCGAACCGATCACCTTCACCTTCTATGAACTGTGCCAGGATCT
GGGCTGGTCGATCAATGGCCGCTATTATACCAAGGCCGAAGAATGCCTGTCGCGCCTCCAGGCGACCGCG
ATGGGCTTCACCTCGGATCGCGTCGGCCATCTGGAATCGGTCAGCCTGCTGCACCGCTTCCGCGTCCTGG
ATCGCGGCAAGAAGACCTCGCGCTGCCAGGTCCTGATCGACGAAGAAATCGTCGTCCTGTTCGCCGGCGA
TCATTATACCAAGTTCATCTGGGAGAAGTATCGCAAGCTGTCGCCGACCGCCCGCCGCATGTTCGATTAT
TTCTCGTCGCACCGCGAACCGTATCCGCTGAAGCTGGAAACCTTCCGCCTGATGTGCGGCTCGGATTCGA
CCCGCGTCAAGAAGTGGCGCGAACAGGTCGGCGAAGCCTGCGAAGAACTGCGCGGCTCGGGCCTGGTCGA
ACATGCCTGGGTCAATGATGATCTGGTCCATTGCAAGCGCTAGGGCCTTGTGGGGTCAGTTCCGGCTGGG
GGTTCAGCCAGCGCTTTACGATATC
