>Addgene plasmid #67885 | pKDHM24 | addgene partial sequence | sequence record 121459 | E9-term-R 5'-GTAGGATTCTGGTGTGTGCG-3'
AACCGATGATACGAACGAAAGCTCTAGAGGATCAATTCGAGCTCTTAGGTCGACCCTTGTTTGCCTCCCT
GCTGCGGTTTTTCACCGAAGTTCATGCCAGTCCAGCGTTTTTGCAGCAGAAAAGCCGCCGACTTCGGTTT
GCGGTCGCGAGTGAAGATCCCTTTCTTGTTACCGCCAACGCGCAATATGCCTTGCGAGGTCGCAAAATCG
GCGAAATTCCATACCTGTTCACCGACGACGGCGCTGACGCGATCAAAGACGCGGTGATACATATCCAGCC
ATGCACACTGATACTCTTCACTCCACATGTCGGTGTACATTGAGTGCAGCCCGGCTAACGTATCCACGCC
GTATTCGGTGATGATAATCGGCTGATGCAGTTTCTCCTGCCAGGCCAGAAGTTCTTTTTCCAGTACCTTC
TCTGCCGTTTCCAAATCGCCGCTTTGGACATACCATCCGTAATAACGGTTCAGGCACAGCACATCAAAGA
GATCGCTGATGGTATCGGTGTGAGCGTCGCAGAACATTACATTGACGCAGGTGATCGGACGCGTCGGGTC
GAGTTTACGCGTTGCTTCCGCCAGTGGCGCGAAATATTCCCGTGCACCTTGCGGACGGGTATCCGGTTCG
TTGGCAATACTCCACATCACCACGCTTGGGTGGTTTTTGTCACGCGCTATCAGCTCTTTAATCGCCTGTA
AGTGCGCTTGCTGAGTTTCCCCGTTGACTGCCTCTTCGCTGTACAGTTCTTTCGGCTTGTTGCCCGCTTC
GAAACCAATGCCTAAAGAGAGGTTAAAGCCGACAGCAGCAGTTTCATCAATCACCACGATGCCATGTTCA
TCTGCCCAGTCGAGCATCTCTTCAGCGTAAGGGTAATGCGAGGTACGGTAGGAGTTGGCCCCAATC
