[The description below was written by a language model from this plasmid's Addgene catalogue record.]
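Description:
pKDHM24 is an empty plant gene expression vector, a derivative of the pKDH backbone into which the M24 promoter has been cloned between the EcoRI and HindIII restriction sites. The backbone is listed at about 6.7 kb and is described as being based on commercial vector material, with some fragments produced by gene synthesis; no named parental vector is given. In bacteria the plasmid is maintained at high copy number under ampicillin selection, while a hygromycin resistance cassette provides the marker for selecting transformed plant cells or tissues. No feature table accompanies the record, so the specific origin of replication, the layout of the cloning sites, the terminator and the regulatory elements driving the hygromycin marker are not stated. The listed sequencing primers are NOS-based, which suggests NOS-derived sequences flank the region of interest, but the record does not spell this out.

As an empty backbone, the construct carries no gene of interest: a user inserts a coding sequence by restriction cloning downstream of the M24 promoter so that it is expressed in plant cells. The associated publication presents this vector family as versatile tools for both transient assays and stable expression of foreign genes in plants. According to the depositor's comments, pKDHM24 differs from the sister plasmid pSiM24 KanR in the same deposit by its plant selection cassette, carrying hygromycin resistance where the other carries kanamycin resistance. This offers an alternative plant marker where kanamycin selection is unsuitable or already in use.
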