Addgene plasmid #67885: pKDHM24
Purpose: (Empty Backbone) Derivative of pKDH plant gene expression vector containing the M24 promoter
Depositing lab: Indu Maiti. Publication: pSiM24 is a novel versatile gene expression vector for transient assays as well as stable expression of foreign genes in plants. Sahoo DK, Dey N, Maiti IB. PLoS One. 2014 Jun 4;9(6):e98988. doi: 10.1371/journal.pone.0098988. eCollection 2014. PONE-D-14-03371 PubMed 24897541.
Backbone
  Vector backbone: N/A
  Backbone manufacturer: Stratagene, fragments of the vector were synthesized by GenArt-Life Technologies
  Backbone size (bp): 6675
  Modifications to backbone: M24 promoter inserted into EcoRI, HindIII restriction sites
  Vector type: Plant Expression
  Promoter: M24 cloned into EcoRI and HindIII sites of pKDH
  Selectable markers: Hygromycin
Growth in bacteria
  Bacterial resistance: Ampicillin, 100 μg/mL
  Growth temperature: 37°C
  Growth strain: DH5alpha
  Copy number: High Copy
Gene/Insert
  Cloning method: Restriction Enzyme
  Sequencing primers: 5′ NOS-F (5'-GCGTTCAAAAGTCGCCTAAG-3'); 3′ NOSterm-R (5'-attgccaaatgtttgaacga-3')
Terms and licenses: Academic/Nonprofit Terms; Industry Terms: Not Available to Industry
Depositor comments: The difference between this plasmid and pSIM24 KanR from the same deposit is that pKDH has a hygromycin resistance cassette whereas pSIM24 KanR has a kanamycin resistance cassette. Both kanamycin and hygromycin are used for selection in plants.
How to cite: pKDHM24 was a gift from Indu Maiti (Addgene plasmid # 67885)
